Addgene plasmid #1886: Cdc2
Depositing lab: Sander van den Heuvel. Depositing organization: Massachusetts General Hospital. Publication: Distinct roles for cyclin-dependent kinases in cell cycle control. van den Heuvel S, Harlow E. Science 1993 Dec 24;262(5142):2050-4. 10.1126/science.8266103 PubMed 8266103.
Backbone
  Vector backbone: pCMV-neo-Bam
  Backbone size w/o insert (bp): 6550
  Vector type: Mammalian Expression
  Selectable markers: Neomycin (select with G418)
Growth in bacteria
  Bacterial resistance: Ampicillin, 100 μg/mL
  Growth temperature: 37°C
  Growth strain: DH5alpha
  Copy number: High Copy
Gene/Insert
  Gene/Insert name: Cdc2 (alt name: cell division cycle 2)
  Species: H. sapiens (human)
  Insert size (bp): 925
  Entrez Gene: CDK1 (a.k.a. CDC2, CDC28A, P34CDC2)
  Cloning method: Restriction Enzyme; 5′ cloning site BamHI (not destroyed); 3′ cloning site BamHI (not destroyed)
  Sequencing primers: 5′ Bglob-intron-F; 3′ Bglob-pA-R
Terms and licenses: Academic/Nonprofit Terms; Industry Terms: Not Available to Industry
Depositor comments: See scanned map.
How to cite: Cdc2 was a gift from Sander van den Heuvel (Addgene plasmid # 1886 ; http://n2t.net/addgene:1886 ; RRID:Addgene_1886)
