[The description below was written by a language model from this plasmid's Addgene catalogue record.]
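Description:
Cdc2 is a mammalian expression plasmid built on the pCMV-neo-Bam backbone (about 6.55 kb without insert) that carries the human Cdc2 coding region, the gene now designated CDK1 and also known as CDC28A or p34CDC2. The insert of roughly 925 bp was cloned by restriction digestion into a BamHI site, and both flanking BamHI sites were retained, so the fragment can be released again with that single enzyme; because the same site is used at both ends, orientation is not enforced by the cloning strategy. The plasmid is maintained at high copy in E. coli under ampicillin selection, and it carries a neomycin resistance marker that allows G418 selection of transfected mammalian cells, including the derivation of stable lines.

The record does not list the promoter explicitly, but the backbone name indicates a CMV-driven expression cassette, and the recommended sequencing primers anneal to a beta-globin intron upstream and a beta-globin polyadenylation region downstream of the cloning site. This suggests the insert sits between a splice-competent intron and a globin poly(A) signal, elements commonly included to improve mRNA processing and expression. No epitope tag, reporter or mutation is recorded, so the construct appears to encode the unmodified kinase. No annotated feature table is available, and the depositor refers only to a scanned map for further detail.

The associated work examined the distinct roles of individual cyclin-dependent kinases in cell cycle control, so this plasmid is suited to overexpressing human Cdc2/CDK1 in cultured mammalian cells for studies of cell cycle progression.
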