>Addgene plasmid #1886 | Cdc2 | addgene partial sequence | sequence record 16952 | Bglob-intron-F 5'-ctggtcatcatcctgccttt-3'
ATAAATACTCTGAGTCCAAACCGGGCCCCTCTGCTAACCATGTTCATGCCTTCTTCTCTTTCCTACAGCT
CCTGGGCAACGTGCTGGTTGTTGTGCTGTCTCATCATTTTGGCAAAGAATTCCTCGACGGATCCACTATG
GAAGATTATACCAAAATAGAGAAAATTGGAGAAGGTACCTATGGAGTTGTGTATAAGGGTAGACACAAAA
CTACAGGTCAAGTGGTAGCCATGAAAAAAATCAGACTAGAAAGTGAAGAGGAAGGGGTTCCTAGTACTGC
AATTCGGGAAATTTCTCTATTAAAGGAACTTCGTCATCCAAATATAGTCAGTCTTCAGGATGTGCTTATG
CAGGATTCCAGGTTATATCTCATCTTTGAGTTTCTTTCCATGGATCTGAAGAAATACTTGGATTCTATCC
CTCCTGGTCAGTACATGGATTCTTCACTTGTTAAGAGTTATTTATACCAAATCCTACAGGGGATTGTGTT
TTGTCACTCTAGAAGAGTTCTTCACAGAGACTTAAAACCTCAAAATCTCTTGATTGATGACAAAGGAACA
ATTAAACTGGCTGATTTTGGCCTTGCCAGAGCTTTTGGAATACCTATCAGAGTATATACACATGAGGTAG
TAACACTCTGGTACAGATCTCCAGAAGTATTGCTGGGGTCAGCTCG
